Addgene plasmid #37116: mMib1-FLAG
Depositing lab: Martin Dorf. Depositing organization: Harvard Medical School. Publication: Mapping a dynamic innate immunity protein interaction network regulating type I interferon production. Li S, Wang L, Berman M, Kong YY, Dorf ME. Immunity. 2011 Sep 23;35(3):426-40. Epub 2011 Sep 8. 10.1016/j.immuni.2011.06.014 PubMed 21903422.
Backbone
  Vector backbone: pCMV-Tag4a
  Backbone manufacturer: Agilent (Stratagene)
  Backbone size w/o insert (bp): 4319
  Total vector size (bp): 7295
  Modifications to backbone: Deleted between BamHI and XhoI where ACC-Mib1 CDS is inserted.
  Vector type: Mammalian Expression
  Selectable markers: Neomycin (select with G418)
Growth in bacteria
  Bacterial resistance: Kanamycin, 50 μg/mL
  Growth temperature: 37°C
  Growth strain: DH5alpha
  Copy number: High Copy
Gene/Insert
  Gene/Insert name: Mib1(Mus musculus mindbomb homolog 1 (Drosophila) (Mib1)) (alt name: Mib; DIP-1; mKIAA1323; E430019M12Rik; MGC18948)
  Species: M. musculus (mouse)
  Insert size (bp): 3021
  Mutation: ACC Kozak sequence added before ATG annotated.
  GenBank ID: NM_144860
  Entrez Gene: Mib1 (a.k.a. DIP-1, E430019M12Rik, Mib, mindbomb)
  Promoter: CMV
  Tag / fusion protein: 3 x FLAG (C terminal on insert)
  Cloning method: Restriction Enzyme; 5′ cloning site BamHI (not destroyed); 3′ cloning site XhoI (not destroyed)
  Sequencing primers: 5′ T3; 3′ T7
Terms and licenses: Academic/Nonprofit Terms; Industry Terms: Not Available to Industry
How to cite: mMib1-FLAG was a gift from Martin Dorf (Addgene plasmid # 37116 ; http://n2t.net/addgene:37116 ; RRID:Addgene_37116)
