[The description below was written by a language model from this plasmid's Addgene catalogue record and pLannotate feature annotations shown in this document.]
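Description:
mMib1-FLAG is a mammalian expression plasmid of about 7.3 kb, built on the pCMV-Tag4a backbone. It carries the full coding sequence of mouse Mib1 (mindbomb homolog 1), cloned between the BamHI and XhoI sites of the polylinker. An ACC Kozak context was added just upstream of the start codon to favour translation initiation. Transcription is driven by the human cytomegalovirus immediate-early enhancer and promoter and is terminated by an SV40 polyadenylation signal. The open reading frame continues into a vector-encoded C-terminal FLAG epitope. The catalogue entry describes this tag as 3xFLAG, but the feature table annotates only a 24-nt fragment matching the 3xFLAG element, which is about the length of a single FLAG unit, so the number of repeats is better checked against the sequence. T3 and T7 promoters flank the insert and serve as sequencing primer sites.

The plasmid replicates in E. coli from a high-copy ColE1/pUC-type origin, and an f1 origin is also present. A single Tn5 aminoglycoside phosphotransferase gene (NeoR/KanR) provides both selections. A bacterial bla-type promoter drives it for kanamycin resistance in bacteria, and the SV40 early promoter, paired with an HSV TK polyadenylation signal, drives it for G418 selection of transfected mammalian cells. The short lacZα, SV40 T-antigen/intron, ble and bGH annotations are backbone remnants or partial matches rather than functional units.

Mib1 is an E3 ubiquitin ligase known for ubiquitinating Delta ligands in Notch signalling and for Lys-63-linked polyubiquitination of TBK1. The associated study mapped innate immunity protein interactions that regulate type I interferon production. This fits use of the construct for overexpressing epitope-tagged Mib1 in mammalian cells, with detection, immunoprecipitation and interaction analysis through the FLAG tag.
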