Features (pLannotate 1.2.2; 19 found; start..end, strand, type, name):
     67..370     +  enhancer       CMV enhancer: human cytomegalovirus immediate early enhancer
    371..574     +  promoter       CMV promoter: human cytomegalovirus (CMV) immediate early promoter
    620..638     +  promoter       T3 promoter: promoter for bacteriophage T3 RNA polymerase
    651..679     +  misc_feature   MCS (fragment): pBluescript multiple cloning site
    696..3713    +  CDS            Mib1: MIB1_MOUSE - Also known as Dip1, Kiaa1323, Mib. Experimental evidence at protein level: Swiss-Prot protein existence level 1. E3 ubiquitin-protein ligase that mediates ubiquitination of Delta receptors, which act as ligands of Notch proteins. Positively regulates the Delta-mediated Notch signaling by ubiquitinating the intracellular domain of Delta, leading to endocytosis of Delta receptors. Involved in ubiquitination of centriolar satellite CEP131, CEP290 and PCM1 proteins and hence inhibits primary cilium formation in proliferating cells. Mediates 'Lys-63'-linked polyubiquitination of TBK1,
   3720..3743    +  CDS            3xFLAG (fragment): three tandem FLAG® epitope tags
   3797..3815    -  promoter       T7 promoter: promoter for bacteriophage T7 RNA polymerase
   3825..3864    +  CDS            lacZα (fragment): LacZα fragment of β-galactosidase; lacZ fragment
   3874..3929    +  intron         small t intron (fragment): SV40 (simian virus 40) small t antigen intron
   3929..4066    +  CDS            large T antigen (fragment): large T antigen from SV40 (simian virus 40)
   4089..4210    +  polyA_signal   SV40 poly(A) signal: SV40 polyadenylation signal
   4244..4672    -  rep_origin     f1 ori (sequence partly withheld): f1 bacteriophage origin of replication; arrow indicates direction of (+) strand synthesis
   4699..4801    +  promoter       AmpR promoter: bla
   4805..5162    +  promoter       SV40 promoter: SV40 enhancer and early promoter
   5197..5991    +  CDS            NeoR/KanR: aminoglycoside phosphotransferase from Tn5; aph(3')-II (or nptII); confers resistance to neomycin, kanamycin, and G418 (Geneticin®)
   6012..6164    +  CDS            ble (fragment): BLE_KLEPN - Experimental evidence at protein level: Swiss-Prot protein existence level 1. Binding protein with a strong affinity to the bleomycin family of antibiotics. Binds to CL990; an antimitotic-antibiotic compound. From Klebsiella pneumoniae.
   6223..6270    +  polyA_signal   HSV TK poly(A) signal: herpes simplex virus thymidine kinase polyadenylation signal (Cole and Stacy, 1985)
   6361..6377    -  polyA_signal   bGH poly(A) signal (fragment): bovine growth hormone polyadenylation signal
   6599..7187    +  rep_origin     ori: high-copy-number ColE1/pMB1/pBR322/pUC origin of replication
>Addgene plasmid #37116 | mMib1-FLAG | depositor full sequence | sequence record 46609 | NM_144860 CDS in pCMV-TAG4a with Kozak added
ATGCATTAGTTATTAATAGTAATCAATTACGGGGTCATTAGTTCATAGCCCATATATGGAGTTCCGCGTT
ACATAACTTACGGTAAATGGCCCGCCTGGCTGACCGCCCAACGACCCCCGCCCATTGACGTCAATAATGA
CGTATGTTCCCATAGTAACGCCAATAGGGACTTTCCATTGACGTCAATGGGTGGAGTATTTACGGTAAAC
TGCCCACTTGGCAGTACATCAAGTGTATCATATGCCAAGTACGCCCCCTATTGACGTCAATGACGGTAAA
TGGCCCGCCTGGCATTATGCCCAGTACATGACCTTATGGGACTTTCCTACTTGGCAGTACATCTACGTAT
TAGTCATCGCTATTACCATGGTGATGCGGTTTTGGCAGTACATCAATGGGCGTGGATAGCGGTTTGACTC
ACGGGGATTTCCAAGTCTCCACCCCATTGACGTCAATGGGAGTTTGTTTTGGCACCAAAATCAACGGGAC
TTTCCAAAATGTCGTAACAACTCCGCCCCATTGACGCAAATGGGCGGTAGGCGTGTACGGTGGGAGGTCT
ATATAAGCAGAGCTGGTTTAGTGAACCGTCAGATCCGCTAGCGATTACGCCAAGCTCGAAATTAACCCTC
ACTAAAGGGAACAAAAGCTGGAGCTCCACCGCGGTGGCGGCCGCTCTAGCCCGGGCGGATCCACCATGAG
TAACTCCCGCAACAACCGAGTGATGGTGGAGGGGGTCGGCGCCCGCGTAGTGCGCGGCCCGGACTGGAAG
TGGGGCAAGCAGGACGGCGGCGAGGGCCATGTAGGCACTGTACGGAGCTTCGAGAGTCCGGAGGAGGTCG
TGGTGGTGTGGGACAACGGCACGGCCGCCAACTACCGCTGCTCAGGGGCCTACGACCTGCGTATCCTGGA
CAGCGCGCCCACCGGCATCAAGCATGATGGAACTATGTGTGATACCTGCCGCCAGCAACCAATCATTGGC
ATTCGATGGAAATGTGCAGAGTGCACCAATTATGATTTGTGCACTGTTTGTTATCATGGAGATAAACATC
ACTTAAGGCATCGCTTTTATAGGATTACTACACCAGGAAGTGAACGGGTTCTGTTAGAGTCTCGTAGAAA
ATCTAAGAAGATTACAGCCAGAGGAATCTTTGCTGGTGCCAGAGTGGTGCGAGGAGTGGACTGGCAGTGG
GAAGATCAAGATGGAGGCAATGGGCGTAGAGGAAAGGTCACGGAGATCCAGGACTGGAGTGCATCCAGCC
CACACAGTGCAGCCTATGTTCTCTGGGATAACGGTGCTAAGAACCTTTACAGGGTTGGCTTTGAGGGCAT
GTCTGATCTCAAGTGTGTCCAGGATGCCAAAGGAGGTTCTTTCTACAGAGATCATTGCCCTGTGCTAGGT
GAGCAGAATGGCAACAGGAATCCTGGTGGATTGCAGATTGGTGACCTGGTAAATATAGACCTTGATCTAG
AAATTGTCCAGTCTTTACAGCACGGTCATGGAGGATGGACCGATGGCATGTTTGAGACTTTAACTACAAC
TGGAACCGTCTGTGGCATTGATGAAGATCATGACATTGTAGTACAGTATCCAAGTGGCAATAGATGGACT
TTCAATCCTGCTGTTCTCACTAAGGCAAACATTGTCCGAAGTGGGGATGCTGCACAGGGTGCAGAAGGAG
GCACCTCACAGTTTCAAGTGGGTGATCTTGTGCAAGTTTGTTATGATCTGGAAAGAATTAAACTTCTCCA
AAGAGGACATGGTGAATGGGCTGAAGCAATGCTTCCAACTTTAGGTAAAGTTGGCCGAGTACAACAGATT
TATTCGGACAGTGACTTAAAGGTGGAAGTCTGTGGAACATCTTGGACGTATAACCCTGCAGCAGTTTCCA
AGGTGGCCCCTGCAGGATCAGCCATTAGCAATGCATCTGGTGAAAGACTCTCCCAGCTTCTGAAGAAATT
ATTTGAAACCCAAGAATCTGGTGACCTCAATGAAGAGCTGGTTAAGGCTGCTGCCAATGGAGACGTGGCT
AAAGTGGAAGATTTGCTGAAAAGACCAGATGTGGATGTAAACGGACAGTGTGCTGGCCACACAGCAATGC
AAGCTGCTAGTCAGAACGGACATGTTGATATTTTGAAATTACTTTTGAAGCAAAATGTTGATGTTGAAGC
AGAGGATAAAGATGGAGATCGAGCCGTTCACCATGCAGCCTTTGGAGATGAGGGTGCTGTCATAGAAGTC
CTACACCGAGGCAGTGCTGACCTGAATGCTCGTAATAAGCGTAGACAGACGCCTCTTCATATTGCTGTCA
ATAAAGGTCATCTTCAAGTTGTGAAGACTTTGTTGGATTTTGGTTGTCATCCCAGTCTCCAGGATTCTGA
AGGTGACACCCCTCTCCATGATGCCATAAGTAAGAAACGGGATGACATTCTGGCAGTTCTTCTGGAAGCT
GGAGCAGATGTGACCATCACGAACAATAACGGGTTCAATGCCCTGCACCATGCTGCACTGAGAGGGAACC
CCAGTGCAATGCGTGTTTTACTCTCAAAATTACCAAGACCATGGATTGTGGATGAGAAGAAAGATGATGG
TTATACTGCCTTGCACCTGGCTGCCCTGAATAATCATGTGGAAGTGGCTGAGCTGTTGGTGCATCAGGGA
AATGCAAACCTGGATATCCAGAATGTGAACCAGCAAACAGCCCTACACCTTGCTGTTGAACGGCAACACA
CCCAGATTGTTAGGCTTTTGGTCCGTGCAGGTGCTAAGCTAGACATTCAGGATAAGGATGGAGATACTCC
TCTGCATGAAGCTTTGAGACATCATACTTTGTCTCAACTACGTCAGCTACAAGACATGCAAGATGTGGGC
AAGGTAGACGCTGCCTGGGAACCTTCAAAAAACACATTAATAATGGGACTTGGTACCCAGGGGGCTGAGA
AGAAGAGTGCAGCATCCATTGCGTGTTTCTTGGCAGCCAATGGTGCTGATCTCAGCATTCGAAATAAGAA
GGGTCAGTCACCACTGGATCTCTGTCCTGACCCAAGTCTCTGCAAAGCTTTGGCAAAATGTCATAAGGAA
AAAGTCAGTGGCCAAGTGGGTTCTCGGAGTCCTTCTATGATTAGCAACGATTCTGAAACTTTAGAGGAAT
GTATGGTGTGCTCAGACATGAAGAGAGATACTCTTTTTGGTCCGTGTGGACACATTGCAACCTGTTCTTT
GTGTTCCCCTCGTGTCAAGAAATGCCTCATTTGTAAAGAGCAGGTTCAGTCCAGGACAAAGATTGAAGAA
TGTGTGGTGTGCTCCGACAAGAAAGCAGCTGTTCTCTTTCAACCTTGTGGGCACATGTGTGCTTGTGAGA
ACTGTGCCAGCCTGATGAAAAAGTGTGTGCAGTGTCGGGCAGTGGTTGAGCGGAGGGTGCCTTTCATCAC
GTGCTGTGGTGGCAAGAGCTCAGAAGACCCCTCTGATGAAATCTCAAGTGGGAATATCCCAGTGCTGCAG
AAGGACAAAGACAACACCAATGTTAACGCAGATGTGCAGAAACTGCAGCAGCAGCTTCAGGACATTAAGG
AGCAGACCATGTGCCCTGTGTGCTTGGATCGCCTGAAGAACATGATTTTCCTCTGTGGCCATGGAACATG
CCAGCTCTGTGGAGACCGGATGAGTGAATGCCCAATTTGTCGCAAGGCAATTGAACGAAGGATTCTTTTG
TACCTCGAGGATTACAAGGATGACGACGATAAGTAGGGCCCGGTACCTTAATTAATTAAGGTACCAGGTA
AGTGTACCCAATTCGCCCTATAGTGAGTCGTATTACAATTCACTCGATCGCCCTTCCCAACAGTTGCGCA
GCCTGAATGGCGAATGGAGATCCAATTTTTAAGTGTATAATGTGTTAAACTACTGATTCTAATTGTTTGT
GTATTTTAGATTCACAGTCCCAAGGCTCATTTCAGGCCCCTCAGTCCTCACAGTCTGTTCATGATCATAA
TCAGCCATACCACATTTGTAGAGGTTTTACTTGCTTTAAAAAACCTCCCACACCTCCCCCTGAACCTGAA
ACATAAAATGAATGCAATTGTTGTTGTTAACTTGTTTATTGCAGCTTATAATGGTTACAAATAAAGCAAT
AGCATCACAAATTTCACAAATAAAGCATTTTTTTCACTGCATTCTAGTTGTGGTTTGTCCAAACTCATCA
ATGTATCTTAACGCGTAAATTGTAAGCGTTAATATTTTGTTAAAATTCGCGTTAAATTTTTGTTAAATCA
GCTCATTTTTTAACCAATAGGCCGAAATCGGCAAAATCCCTTATAAATCAAAAGAATAGACCGAGATAGG
GT
[37 nt withheld, positions 4343-4379]
AAAGAACGTGGACTCCAACGTCAAAGG
[49 nt withheld, positions 4407-4455]
T
[91 nt withheld, positions 4457-4547]
G
[124 nt withheld, positions 4549-4672]
CAGGTGGCACTTTTCGGGGAAATGTGCGCGGAACCCCTATTTGTTTATTTTTCTAAATACATTCAAATAT
GTATCCGCTCATGAGACAATAACCCTGATAAATGCTTCAATAATATTGAAAAAGGAAGAATCCTGAGGCG
GAAAGAACCAGCTGTGGAATGTGTGTCAGTTAGGGTGTGGAAAGTCCCCAGGCTCCCCAGCAGGCAGAAG
TATGCAAAGCATGCATCTCAATTAGTCAGCAACCAGGTGTGGAAAGTCCCCAGGCTCCCCAGCAGGCAGA
AGTATGCAAAGCATGCATCTCAATTAGTCAGCAACCATAGTCCCGCCCCTAACTCCGCCCATCCCGCCCC
TAACTCCGCCCAGTTCCGCCCATTCTCCGCCCCATGGCTGACTAATTTTTTTTATTTATGCAGAGGCCGA
GGCCGCCTCGGCCTCTGAGCTATTCCAGAAGTAGTGAGGAGGCTTTTTTGGAGGCCTAGGCTTTTGCAAA
GATCGATCAAGAGACAGGATGAGGATCGTTTCGCATGATTGAACAAGATGGATTGCACGCAGGTTCTCCG
GCCGCTTGGGTGGAGAGGCTATTCGGCTATGACTGGGCACAACAGACAATCGGCTGCTCTGATGCCGCCG
TGTTCCGGCTGTCAGCGCAGGGGCGCCCGGTTCTTTTTGTCAAGACCGACCTGTCCGGTGCCCTGAATGA
ACTGCAAGACGAGGCAGCGCGGCTATCGTGGCTGGCCACGACGGGCGTTCCTTGCGCAGCTGTGCTCGAC
GTTGTCACTGAAGCGGGAAGGGACTGGCTGCTATTGGGCGAAGTGCCGGGGCAGGATCTCCTGTCATCTC
ACCTTGCTCCTGCCGAGAAAGTATCCATCATGGCTGATGCAATGCGGCGGCTGCATACGCTTGATCCGGC
TACCTGCCCATTCGACCACCAAGCGAAACATCGCATCGAGCGAGCACGTACTCGGATGGAAGCCGGTCTT
GTCGATCAGGATGATCTGGACGAAGAACATCAGGGGCTCGCGCCAGCCGAACTGTTCGCCAGGCTCAAGG
CGAGCATGCCCGACGGCGAGGATCTCGTCGTGACCCATGGCGATGCCTGCTTGCCGAATATCATGGTGGA
AAATGGCCGCTTTTCTGGATTCATCGACTGTGGCCGGCTGGGTGTGGCGGACCGCTATCAGGACATAGCG
TTGGCTACCCGTGATATTGCTGAAGAACTTGGCGGCGAATGGGCTGACCGCTTCCTCGTGCTTTACGGTA
TCGCCGCTCCCGATTCGCAGCGCATCGCCTTCTATCGCCTTCTTGACGAGTTCTTCTGAGCGGGACTCTG
GGGTTCGAAATGACCGACCAAGCGACGCCCAACCTGCCATCACGAGATTTCGATTCCACCGCCGCCTTCT
ATGAAAGGTTGGGCTTCGGAATCGTTTTCCGGGACGCCGGCTGGATGATCCTCCAGCGCGGGGATCTCAT
GCTGGAGTTCTTCGCCCACCCTAGGGGGAGGCTAACTGAAACACGGAAGGAGACAATACCGGAAGGAACC
CGCGCTATGACGGCAATAAAAAGACAGAATAAAACGCACGGTGTTGGGTCGTTTGTTCATAAACGCGGGG
TTCGGTCCCAGGGCTGGCACTCTGTCGATACCCCACCGAGACCCCATTGGGGCCAATACGCCCGCGTTTC
TTCCTTTTCCCCACCCCACCCCCCAAGTTCGGGTGAAGGCCCAGGGCTCGCAGCCAACGTCGGGGCGGCA
GGCCCTGCCATAGCCTCAGGTTACTCATATATACTTTAGATTGATTTAAAACTTCATTTTTAATTTAAAA
GGATCTAGGTGAAGATCCTTTTTGATAATCTCATGACCAAAATCCCTTAACGTGAGTTTTCGTTCCACTG
AGCGTCAGACCCCGTAGAAAAGATCAAAGGATCTTCTTGAGATCCTTTTTTTCTGCGCGTAATCTGCTGC
TTGCAAACAAAAAAACCACCGCTACCAGCGGTGGTTTGTTTGCCGGATCAAGAGCTACCAACTCTTTTTC
CGAAGGTAACTGGCTTCAGCAGAGCGCAGATACCAAATACTGTCCTTCTAGTGTAGCCGTAGTTAGGCCA
CCACTTCAAGAACTCTGTAGCACCGCCTACATACCTCGCTCTGCTAATCCTGTTACCAGTGGCTGCTGCC
AGTGGCGATAAGTCGTGTCTTACCGGGTTGGACTCAAGACGATAGTTACCGGATAAGGCGCAGCGGTCGG
GCTGAACGGGGGGTTCGTGCACACAGCCCAGCTTGGAGCGAACGACCTACACCGAACTGAGATACCTACA
GCGTGAGCTATGAGAAAGCGCCACGCTTCCCGAAGGGAGAAAGGCGGACAGGTATCCGGTAAGCGGCAGG
GTCGGAACAGGAGAGCGCACGAGGGAGCTTCCAGGGGGAAACGCCTGGTATCTTTATAGTCCTGTCGGGT
TTCGCCACCTCTGACTTGAGCGTCGATTTTTGTGATGCTCGTCAGGGGGGCGGAGCCTATGGAAAAACGC
CAGCAACGCGGCCTTTTTACGGTTCCTGGCCTTTTGCTGGCCTTTTGCTCACATGTTCTTTCCTGCGTTA
TCCCCTGATTCTGTGGATAACCGTATTACCGCC
