>Addgene plasmid #37116 | mMib1-FLAG | addgene partial sequence | sequence record 49294 | T7 5'-TAATACGACTCACTATAGGG-3'
CGGGCCCTACTTATCGTCGTCATCCTTGTAATCCTCGAGGTACAAAAGAATCCTTCGTTCAATTGCCTTG
CGACAAATTGGGCATTCACTCATCCGGTCTCCACAGAGCTGGCATGTTCCATGGCCACAGAGGAAAATCA
TGTTCTTCAGGCGATCCAAGCACACAGGGCACATGGTCTGCTCCTTAATGTCCTGAAGCTGCTGCTGCAG
TTTCTGCACATCTGCGTTAACATTGGTGTTGTCTTTGTCCTTCTGCAGCACTGGGATATTCCCACTTGAG
ATTTCATCAGAGGGGTCTTCTGAGCTCTTGCCACCACAGCACGTGATGAAAGGCACCCTCCGCTCAACCA
CTGCCCGACACTGCACACACTTTTTCATCAGGCTGGCACAGTTCTCACAAGCACACATGTGCCCACAAGG
TTGAAAGAGAACAGCTGCTTTCTTGTCGGAGCACACCACACATTCTTCAATCTTTGTCCTGGACTGAACC
TGCTCTTTACAAATGAGGCATTTCTTGACACGAGGGGAACACAAAGAACAGGTTGCAATGTGTCCACACG
GACCAAAAAGAGTATCTCTCTTCATGTCTGAGCACACCATACATTCCTCTAAAGTTTCAGAATCGTTGCT
AATCATAGAAGGACTCCGAGAACCCACTTGGCCACTGACTTTTTCCTTATGACATTTTGCCAAAGCTTTG
CAGAGACTTGGGTCAGGACAGAGATCCAGTGGTGACTGACCCTTCTTATTTCGAATGCTGAGATCAGCAC
CATTGGCTGCCAAGAAACACGCAATGGATGCTGCACTCTTCTTCTCAGCCCCCTGGGTACC
