>Addgene plasmid #37116 | mMib1-FLAG | addgene partial sequence | sequence record 49296 | CMV-F 5'-CGCAAATGGGCGGTAGGCGTG-3'
TGAACCGTCAGATCCGCTAGCGATTACGCCAAGCTCGAAATTAACCCTCACTAAAGGGAACAAAAGCTGG
AGCTCCACCGCGGTGGCGGCCGCTCTAGCCCGGGCGGATCCACCATGAGTAACTCCCGCAACAACCGAGT
GATGGTGGAGGGGGTCGGCGCCCGCGTAGTGCGCGGCCCGGACTGGAAGTGGGGCAAGCAGGACGGCGGC
GAGGGCCATGTAGGCACTGTACGGAGCTTCGAGAGTCCGGAGGAGGTCGTGGTGGTGTGGGACAACGGCA
CGGCCGCCAACTACCGCTGCTCAGGGGCCTACGACCTGCGTATCCTGGACAGCGCGCCCACCGGCATCAA
GCATGATGGAACTATGTGTGATACCTGCCGCCAGCAACCAATCATTGGCATTCGATGGAAATGTGCAGAG
TGCACCAATTATGATTTGTGCACTGTTTGTTATCATGGAGATAAACATCACTTAAGGCATCGCTTTTATA
GGATTACTACACCAGGAAGTGAACGGGTTCTGTTAGAGTCTCGTAGAAAATCTAAGAAGATTACAGCCAG
AGGAATCTTTGCTGGTGCCAGAGTGGTGCGAGGAGTGGACTGGCAGTGGGAAGATCAAGATGGAGGCAAT
GGGCGTAGAGGAAAGGTCACGGAGATCCAGGACTGGAGTGCATCCAGCCCACACAGTGCAGCCTATGTTC
TCTGGGATAACGGTGCTAAGAACCTTTACAGGGTTGGCTTTGAGGGCATGTCTGATCTCAAGTGTGTCCA
GGATGCCAAAGGAGGTTCTTTCTACAGAGATCATTGCCCTGTGCTAGGTGAGCAGAATGGCAACAGGAAT
CCTGGTGGATTGCAGATTGGTGACCTGGTAAATATAGACCTTGATCTAGAAATTGTCCAGTCTTTACAGC
ACGCTGAG
